>Addgene plasmid #192521 | pCBP60g-NLS-3xmCitrine | addgene full sequence | sequence record 377708 | Addgene NGS Result
TTTCACGCCCTTTTAAATATCCGATTATTCTAATAAACGCTCTTTTCTCTTAGGTTTACCCGCCAATATA
TCCTGTCAAACACTGATAGTTTAAACTGAAGGCGGGAAACGACAATCTGATCCAAGCTCAAGCTGCTCTA
GCATTCGCCATTCAGGCTGCGCAACTGTTGGGAAGGGCGATCGGTGCGGGCCTCTTCGCTATTACGCCAG
CTGGCGAAAGGGGGATGTGCTGCAAGGCGATTAAGTTGGGTAACGCCAGGGTTTTCCCAGTCACGACGTT
GTAAAACGACGGCCAGTGCCAAGCTTGGGTCTAGAGTTATCAACAAGTTTGTACAAAAAAGCAGGCTCCG
CGGCCGCCCCCTTCACCTGGCTCGATCAAACTTAGATATCAATCAACATTTAGTTTGACTATTCGGCCTC
TCTTTAGTTTCCTTACGATTTTCCTCGAATTTGGAAGGAAATGTTCTCTCAACATAAAACCATCAATTAT
TTCTTTTAAGTTTTAACGCCAATTTTTAATTGCCATCTAGAAAAATATCTTATACACCAGAAAATGATCA
TGTCCGCACTACTATAGGATACTTCTATCTGATTAATTTTATTAGACTTATCATAATGAATGTTTTGAAT
AAATTTGATAATCATATGTATTAATTAGAATTATACACTACTAATCTCGTGTTTTAAAACATGAAAAAGA
CCAAAAAGGGATTAAAAAAAAAATTATTTGTTTGAGTACACGAACAAAATAGGCTAACGACAATCCAACC
TCAAAAGGACATGATTCGATACATTACCAAAAGATAGTTGTCAACGGTTTTTCTGAAACAATCATATTAA
AGTATGATTAGTTCTTTTAAAAACCAAAAATTATATTATAAAAGATAAAATATTTTTACAAAAACAAACA
ATAGATTTTGAACCTTTAAATTATTGTTCTAATTGACCGGTGAACATAACTACTCAACATATATAATATT
ATTTCCTCTAGTATAGTTATTTTTTAAAAAATCTATTTTATTTTAATTTCTAGAAAATATTTATTATTTT
TAATCTATTTTATTTTAATTTCTATAAATTCTGAACCTTGAAAACTACATTGTTTATTGGCAAAAAAAAA
AAAAATCGACGTGTACACTTCTCCCACATGAAATATCTACCTGTTAAAAATTATATACAAATATTAATAC
TATATTTGTCCTTTCAGTTTTTTTTTTCCTCTTAGATAACCGTTTGTGTCGTTTTGTTTGGTAGATTATC
AAAGAAGAAGATTGTCCATCAGCAGACCGCGTCGATGTAGAAAAACATGTTACTTTAGTTTTCTGAATAT
CTCCTTCCAATTTTGAAACCATTATGTTGAATCTTAATATTTTGATCATATCAATTACTGAAAAACGCGT
TAACGGCATCACCTAAGCGTGGCTTTTTTGGGGGTCAATGTACTTCTAGTTGACGATCTAGCCATGTCAA
CGCTTATGTCAACGGCTGTTTTGGCTAGTTTATGGAATTTCAAATAATTCTGTATTTGAAATGTTCATAA
TTCATTCACCTAATTAGACCAAGATAATGTCATATAGGTAAAAATCTAATTATAGTTTTAATTATAACTA
GATTTGGAAGTTTTTATCTTTACTGTTATTCTATATTTTAGATGTTATGAACAAAAATTTGGTGAATTAT
CCAATTAAATTCTCTTATTGTATATAAAAATACATAGTAATCTGAAAAACATATATTTTCATTTGAAAAC
ACTTTAAAATATTTAAACCCTGGTATGTTTTGCAAAAAAAAATATAAAATAAGATACTGATTTAAAACAA
ATCACCAAATCTTCATTACCAAAACATAAAAATGTATTCATCAGATTTAAAATAAAGTTGCAACACATGC
AGTTAATATAATCTCATATGATCTCTCCAATACTAGATTCCATCGTTGATATAAACCGGTACTTGTTCTT
CAGCAAAGAAAAACTGAGAATACTGCTAATGGTATACCCAATATCACAACATGTTACCAACTAGAACCAG
TTTTAATACAACGATCCTTACTTTAAGTTACATAAACAAAAAATTAATACACTGAAATTATTTAATCTCT
CCACTATATCCGACTTTTCCAATATGAGAGGAAGCTAATTAAAATACATGTAGAGGTTTAGTTTGATCGA
GTAATATATTCTTCTATATTATTACAAGCTAATTTTAGTTTGTACGAAATGATCCAAACAGCAATTAAAT
AACGAACTAATATATGACACAACACAACACAACACAAGTGTCTTTATTTTTGATTTTAATTAGTTAACTA
AATAACTAACTCTAGCGTGGTTAATGAATAGCACTTATAAACTCCGAGCACGAATCTTCCTGGAAGTTTC
ACTGCTGCTTCGTCAATACTCATTGCCTTTATATTTTCCTCATTCACTCTCTTCCCATTCTCATCTCTCT
CTCTCTACCTTTCTCTCACACAAAGAGTTTTTTCTTTTAAGACAAAAACTCTTTCAAGGTTTTAAATCTT
TGAAAAAATTCTCTAAACCTAAAAGTGATCAATGCCAAAGAAGAAGAGAAAGGTCAAGGGTGGGCGCGCC
GACCCAGCTTTCTTGTACAAAGTGGTTGATAACAGCGCTGGAGGCTCCGGTGGGAGCATGGTGAGCAAGG
GCGAGGAGCTGTTCACCGGGGTGGTGCCCATCCTGGTCGAGCTGGACGGCGACGTAAACGGCCACAAGTT
CAGCGTGTCCGGCGAGGGCGAGGGCGATGCCACCTACGGCAAGCTGACCCTGAAGTTCATCTGCACCACC
GGCAAGCTGCCCGTGCCCTGGCCCACCCTCGTGACCACCTTCGGCTACGGCCTGATGTGCTTCGCCCGCT
ACCCCGACCACATGAAGCAGCACGACTTCTTCAAGTCCGCCATGCCCGAAGGCTACGTCCAGGAGCGCAC
CATCTTCTTCAAGGACGACGGCAACTACAAGACCCGCGCCGAGGTGAAGTTCGAGGGCGACACCCTGGTG
AACCGCATCGAGCTGAAGGGCATCGACTTCAAGGAGGACGGCAACATCCTGGGGCACAAGCTGGAGTACA
ACTACAACAGCCACAACGTCTATATCATGGCCGACAAGCAGAAGAACGGCATCAAGGTGAACTTCAAGAT
CCGCCACAACATCGAGGACGGCAGCGTGCAGCTCGCCGACCACTACCAGCAGAACACCCCCATCGGCGAC
GGCCCCGTGCTGCTGCCCGACAACCACTACCTGAGCTACCAGTCCGCCCTGAGCAAAGACCCCAACGAGA
AGCGCGATCACATGGTCCTGCTGGAGTTCGTGACCGCCGCCGGGATCACTCTCGGCATGGACGAGCTGTA
CAAGGCTGGAGGCTCCGGTGGGAGCATGGTGAGCAAGGGCGAGGAGCTGTTCACCGGGGTGGTGCCCATC
CTGGTCGAGCTGGACGGCGACGTAAACGGCCACAAGTTCAGCGTGTCCGGCGAGGGCGAGGGCGATGCCA
CCTACGGCAAGCTGACCCTGAAGTTCATCTGCACCACCGGCAAGCTGCCCGTGCCCTGGCCCACCCTCGT
GACCACCTTCGGCTACGGCCTGATGTGCTTCGCCCGCTACCCCGACCACATGAAGCAGCACGACTTCTTC
AAGTCCGCCATGCCCGAAGGCTACGTCCAGGAGCGCACCATCTTCTTCAAGGACGACGGCAACTACAAGA
CCCGCGCCGAGGTGAAGTTCGAGGGCGACACCCTGGTGAACCGCATCGAGCTGAAGGGCATCGACTTCAA
GGAGGACGGCAACATCCTGGGGCACAAGCTGGAGTACAACTACAACAGCCACAACGTCTATATCATGGCC
GACAAGCAGAAGAACGGCATCAAGGTGAACTTCAAGATCCGCCACAACATCGAGGACGGCAGCGTGCAGC
TCGCCGACCACTACCAGCAGAACACCCCCATCGGCGACGGCCCCGTGCTGCTGCCCGACAACCACTACCT
GAGCTACCAGTCCGCCCTGAGCAAAGACCCCAACGAGAAGCGCGATCACATGGTCCTGCTGGAGTTCGTG
ACCGCCGCCGGGATCACTCTCGGCATGGACGAGCTGTACAAGGCTGGAGGCTCCGGTGGGAGCATGGTGA
GCAAGGGCGAGGAGCTGTTCACCGGGGTGGTGCCCATCCTGGTCGAGCTGGACGGCGACGTAAACGGCCA
CAAGTTCAGCGTGTCCGGCGAGGGCGAGGGCGATGCCACCTACGGCAAGCTGACCCTGAAGTTCATCTGC
ACCACCGGCAAGCTGCCCGTGCCCTGGCCCACCCTCGTGACCACCTTCGGCTACGGCCTGATGTGCTTCG
CCCGCTACCCCGACCACATGAAGCAGCACGACTTCTTCAAGTCCGCCATGCCCGAAGGCTACGTCCAGGA
GCGCACCATCTTCTTCAAGGACGACGGCAACTACAAGACCCGCGCCGAGGTGAAGTTCGAGGGCGACACC
CTGGTGAACCGCATCGAGCTGAAGGGCATCGACTTCAAGGAGGACGGCAACATCCTGGGGCACAAGCTGG
AGTACAACTACAACAGCCACAACGTCTATATCATGGCCGACAAGCAGAAGAACGGCATCAAGGTGAACTT
CAAGATCCGCCACAACATCGAGGACGGCAGCGTGCAGCTCGCCGACCACTACCAGCAGAACACCCCCATC
GGCGACGGCCCCGTGCTGCTGCCCGACAACCACTACCTGAGCTACCAGTCCGCCCTGAGCAAAGACCCCA
ACGAGAAGCGCGATCACATGGTCCTGCTGGAGTTCGTGACCGCCGCCGGGATCACTCTCGGCATGGACGA
GCTGTACAAGTAAGCTTGCATGCCTGCAGGTCGACTCTAGAGGATCCCCGGGTACCGAGCTCGAATTTCC
CCGATCGTTCAAACATTTGGCAATAAAGTTTCTTAAGATTGAATCCTGTTGCCGGTCTTGCGATGATTAT
CATATAATTTCTGTTGAATTACGTTAAGCATGTAATAATTAACATGTAATGCATGACGTTATTTATGAGA
TGGGTTTTTATGATTAGAGTCCCGCAATTATACATTTAATACGCGATAGAAAACAAAATATAGCGCGCAA
ACTAGGATAAATTATCGCGCGCGGTGTCATCTATGTTACTAGATCGGGAATTGGTTCCGGAACCAATTCG
TAATCATGTCATAGCTGTTTCCTGTGTGAAATTGTTATCCGCTCACAATTCCACACAACATACGAGCCGG
AAGCATAAAGTGTAAAGCCTGGGGTGCCTAATGAGTGAGCTAACTCACATTAGGCTGAATTAGGCGCGCC
TATTTCTGAATTCAACACATTGCGGACGTTTTTAATGTACTGAATTAACGCCGAATTAATTCGGGGGATC
TGGATTTTAGTACTGGATTTTGGTTTTAGGAATTAGAAATTTTATTGATAGAAGTATTTTACAAATACAA
ATACATACTAAGGGTTTCTTATATGCTCAACACATGAGCGAAACCCTATAGGAACCCTAATTCCCTTATC
TGGGAACTACTCACACATTATTATGGAGAAACTCGAGCTTGTCGATCGACAGATCCCGGTCGGCATCTAC
TCTATTTCTTTGCCCTCGGACGAGTGCTGGGGCGTCGGTTTCCACTATCGGCGAGTACTTCTACACAGCC
ATCGGTCCAGACGGCCGCGCTTCTGCGGGCGATTTGTGTACGCCCGACAGTCCCGGCTCCGGATCGGACG
ATTGCGTCGCATCGACCCTGCGCCCAAGCTGCATCATCGAAATTGCCGTCAACCAAGCTCTGATAGAGTT
GGTCAAGACCAATGCGGAGCATATACGCCCGGAGTCGTGGCGATCCTGCAAGCTCCGGATGCCTCCGCTC
GAAGTAGCGCGTCTGCTGCTCCATACAAGCCAACCACGGCCTCCAGAAGAAGATGTTGGCGACCTCGTAT
TGGGAATCCCCGAACATCGCCTCGCTCCAGTCAATGACCGCTGTTATGCGGCCATTGTCCGTCAGGACAT
TGTTGGAGCCGAAATCCGCGTGCACGAGGTGCCGGACTTCGGGGCAGTCCTCGGCCCAAAGCATCAGCTC
ATCGAGAGCCTGCGCGACGGACGCACTGACGGTGTCGTCCATCACAGTTTGCCAGTGATACACATGGGGA
TCAGCAATCGCGCATATGAAATCACGCCATGTAGTGTATTGACCGATTCCTTGCGGTCCGAATGGGCCGA
ACCCGCTCGTCTGGCTAAGATCGGCCGCAGCGATCGCATCCATAGCCTCCGCGACCGGTTGTAGAACAGC
GGGCAGTTCGGTTTCAGGCAGGTCTTGCAACGTGACACCCTGTGAACGGCGGGAGATGCAATAGGTCAGG
CTCTCGCTAAACTCCCCAATGTCAAGCACTTCCGGAATCGGGAGCGCGGCCGATGCAAAGTGCCGATAAA
CATAACGATCTTTGTAGAAACCATCGGCGCAGCTATTTACCCGCAGGACATATCCACGCCCTCCTACATC
GAAGCTGAAAGCACGAGATTCTTCGCCCTCCGAGAGCTGCATCAGGTCGGAGACGCTGTCGAACTTTTCG
ATCAGAAACTTCTCGACAGACGTCGCGGTGAGTTCAGGCTTTTTCATATCTCATTGCCCCCCGGATCTGC
GAAAGCTCGAGAGAGATAGATTTGTAGAGAGAGACTGGTGATTTCAGCGTGTCCTCTCCAAATGAAATGA
ACTTCCTTATATAGAGGAAGGGTCTTGCGAAGGATAGTGGGATTGTGCGTCATCCCTTACGTCAGTGGAG
ATATCACATCAATCCACTTGCTTTGAAGACGTGGTTGGAACGTCTTCTTTTTCCACGATGCTCCTCGTGG
GTGGGGGTCCATCTTTGGGACCACTGTCGGCAGAGGCATCTTGAACGATAGCCTTTCCTTTATCGCAATG
ATGGCATTTGTAGGTGCCACCTTCCTTTTCTACTGTCCTTTTGATGAAGTGACAGATAGCTGGGCAATGG
AATCCGAGGAGGTTTCCCGATATTACCCTTTGTTGAAAAGTCTCAATAGCCCTTTGGTCTTCTGAGACTG
TATCTTTGATATTCTTGGAGTAGACGAGAGTGTCGTGCTCCACCATGTTCACATCAATCCACTTGCTTTG
AAGACGTGGTTGGAACGTCTTCTTTTTCCACGATGCTCCTCGTGGGTGGGGGTCCATCTTTGGGACCACT
GTCGGCAGAGGCATCTTGAACGATAGCCTTTCCTTTATCGCAATGATGGCATTTGTAGGTGCCACCTTCC
TTTTCTACTGTCCTTTTGATGAAGTGACAGATAGCTGGGCAATGGAATCCGAGGAGGTTTCCCGATATTA
CCCTTTGTTGAAAAGTCTCAATAGCCCTTTGGTCTTCTGAGACTGTATCTTTGATATTCTTGGAGTAGAC
GAGAGTGTCGTGCTCCACCATGTTGGCAAGCTGCTCTAGCCAATACGCAAACCGAATTCAGAAATAAATT
CAGCCTAATTCGGCGTTAATTCAGTACATTAAAAACGTCCGCAATGTGTTATTAAGTTGTCTAAGCGTCA
ATTTGTTTACACCACAATATATCCTGCCACCAGCCAGCCAACAGCTCCCCGACCGGCAGCTCGGCACAAA
ATCACCACTCGATACAGGCAGCCCATCAGTCCGGGACGGCGTCAGCGGGAGAGCCGTTGTAAGGCGGCAG
ACTTTGCTCATGTTACCGATGCTATTCGGAAGAACGGCAACTAAGCTGCCGGGTTTGAAACACGGATGAT
CTCGCGGAGGGTAGCATGTTGATTGTAACGATGACAGAGCGTTGCTGCCTGTGATCAATTCGGGCACGAA
CCCAGTGGACATAAGCCTGTTCGGTTCGTAAGCTGTAATGCAAGTAGCGTATGCGCTCACGCAACTGGTC
CAGAACCTTGACCGAACGCAGCGGTGGTAACGGCGCAGTGGCGGTTTTCATGGCTTGTTATGACTGTTTT
TTTGGGGTACAGTCTATGCCTCGGGCATCCAAGCAGCAAGCGCGTTACGCCGTGGGTCGATGTTTGATGT
TATGGAGCAGCAACGATGTTACGCAGCAGGGCAGTCGCCCTAAAACAAAGTTAAACATCATGGGGGAAGC
GGTGATCGCCGAAGTATCGACTCAACTATCAGAGGTAGTTGGCGTCATCGAGCGCCATCTCGAACCGACG
TTGCTGGCCGTACATTTGTACGGCTCCGCAGTGGATGGCGGCCTGAAGCCACACAGTGATATTGATTTGC
TGGTTACGGTGACCGTAAGGCTTGATGAAACAACGCGGCGAGCTTTGATCAACGACCTTTTGGAAACTTC
GGCTTCCCCTGGAGAGAGCGAGATTCTCCGCGCTGTAGAAGTCACCATTGTTGTGCACGACGACATCATT
CCGTGGCGTTATCCAGCTAAGCGCGAACTGCAATTTGGAGAATGGCAGCGCAATGACATTCTTGCAGGTA
TCTTCGAGCCAGCCACGATCGACATTGATCTGGCTATCTTGCTGACAAAAGCAAGAGAACATAGCGTTGC
CTTGGTAGGTCCAGCGGCGGAGGAACTCTTTGATCCGGTTCCTGAACAGGATCTATTTGAGGCGCTAAAT
GAAACCTTAACGCTATGGAACTCGCCGCCCGACTGGGCTGGCGATGAGCGAAATGTAGTGCTTACGTTGT
CCCGCATTTGGTACAGCGCAGTAACCGGCAAAATCGCGCCGAAGGATGTCGCTGCCGACTGGGCAATGGA
GCGCCTGCCGGCCCAGTATCAGCCCGTCATACTTGAAGCTAGACAGGCTTATCTTGGACAAGAAGAAGAT
CGCTTGGCCTCGCGCGCAGATCAGTTGGAAGAATTTGTCCACTACGTGAAAGGCGAGATCACCAAGGTAG
TCGGCAAATAATGTCTAGCTAGAAATTCGTTCAAGCCGACGCCGCTTCGCGGCGCGGCTTAACTCAAGCG
TTAGATGCACTAAGCACATAATTGCTCACAGCCAAACTATCAGGTCAAGTCTGCTTTTATTATTTTTAAG
CGTGCATAATAAGCCCTACACAAATTGGGAGATATATCATGCATGACCAAAATCCCTTAACGTGAGTTTT
CGTTCCACTGAGCGTCAGACCCCGTAGAAAAGATCAAAGGATCTTCTTGAGATCCTTTTTTTCTGCGCGT
AATCTGCTGCTTGCAAACAAAAAAACCACCGCTACCAGCGGTGGTTTGTTTGCCGGATCAAGAGCTACCA
ACTCTTTTTCCGAAGGTAACTGGCTTCAGCAGAGCGCAGATACCAAATACTGTCCTTCTAGTGTAGCCGT
AGTTAGGCCACCACTTCAAGAACTCTGTAGCACCGCCTACATACCTCGCTCTGCTAATCCTGTTACCAGT
GGCTGCTGCCAGTGGCGATAAGTCGTGTCTTACCGGGTTGGACTCAAGACGATAGTTACCGGATAAGGCG
CAGCGGTCGGGCTGAACGGGGGGTTCGTGCACACAGCCCAGCTTGGAGCGAACGACCTACACCGAACTGA
GATACCTACAGCGTGAGCTATGAGAAAGCGCCACGCTTCCCGAAGGGAGAAAGGCGGACAGGTATCCGGT
AAGCGGCAGGGTCGGAACAGGAGAGCGCACGAGGGAGCTTCCAGGGGGAAACGCCTGGTATCTTTATAGT
CCTGTCGGGTTTCGCCACCTCTGACTTGAGCGTCGATTTTTGTGATGCTCGTCAGGGGGGCGGAGCCTAT
GGAAAAACGCCAGCAACGCGGCCTTTTTACGGTTCCTGGCCTTTTGCTGGCCTTTTGCTCACATGTTCTT
TCCTGCGTTATCCCCTGATTCTGTGGATAACCGTATTACCGCCTTTGAGTGAGCTGATACCGCTCGCCGC
AGCCGAACGACCGAGCGCAGCGAGTCAGTGAGCGAGGAAGCGGAAGAGCGCCTGATGCGGTATTTTCTCC
TTACGCATCTGTGCGGTATTTCACACCGCATATGGTGCACTCTCAGTACAATCTGCTCTGATGCCGCATA
GTTAAGCCAGTATACACTCCGCTATCGCTACGTGACTGGGTCATGGCTGCGCCCCGACACCCGCCAACAC
CCGCTGACGCGCCCTGACGGGCTTGTCTGCTCCCGGCATCCGCTTACAGACAAGCTGTGACCGTCTCCGG
GAGCTGCATGTGTCAGAGGTTTTCACCGTCATCACCGAAACGCGCGAGGCAGGGTGCCTTGATGTGGGCG
CCGGCGGTCGAGTGGCGACGGCGCGGCTTGTCCGCGCCCTGGTAGATTGCCTGGCCGTAGGCCAGCCATT
TTTGAGCGGCCAGCGGCCGCGATAGGCCGACGCGAAGCGGCGGGGCGTAGGGAGCGCAGCGACCGAAGGG
TAGGCGCTTTTTGCAGCTCTTCGGCTGTGCGCTGGCCAGACAGTTATGCACAGGCCAGGCGGGTTTTAAG
AGTTTTAATAAGTTTTAAAGAGTTTTAGGCGGAAAAATCGCCTTTTTTCTCTTTTATATCAGTCACTTAC
ATGTGTGACCGGTTCCCAATGTACGGCTTTGGGTTCCCAATGTACGGGTTCCGGTTCCCAATGTACGGCT
TTGGGTTCCCAATGTACGTGCTATCCACAGGAAAGAGACCTTTTCGACCTTTTTCCCCTGCTAGGGCAAT
TTGCCCTAGCATCTGCTCCGTACATTAGGAACCGGCGGATGCTTCGCCCTCGATCAGGTTGCGGTAGCGC
ATGACTAGGATCGGGCCAGCCTGCCCCGCCTCCTCCTTCAAATCGTACTCCGGCAGGTCATTTGACCCGA
TCAGCTTGCGCACGGTGAAACAGAACTTCTTGAACTCTCCGGCGCTGCCACTGCGTTCGTAGATCGTCTT
GAACAACCATCTGGCTTCTGCCTTGCCTGCGGCGCGGCGTGCCAGGCGGTAGAGAAAACGGCCGATGCCG
GGATCGATCAAAAAGTAATCGGGGTGAACCGTCAGCACGTCCGGGTTCTTGCCTTCTGTGATCTCGCGGT
ACATCCAATCAGCTAGCTCGATCTCGATGTACTCCGGCCGCCCGGTTTCGCTCTTTACGATCTTGTAGCG
GCTAATCAAGGCTTCACCCTCGGATACCGTCACCAGGCGGCCGTTCTTGGCCTTCTTCGTACGCTGCATG
GCAACGTGCGTGGTGTTTAACCGAATGCAGGTTTCTACCAGGTCGTCTTTCTGCTTTCCGCCATCGGCTC
GCCGGCAGAACTTGAGTACGTCCGCAACGTGTGGACGGAACACGCGGCCGGGCTTGTCTCCCTTCCCTTC
CCGGTATCGGTTCATGGATTCGGTTAGATGGGAAACCGCCATCAGTACCAGGTCGTAATCCCACACACTG
GCCATGCCGGCCGGCCCTGCGGAAACCTCTACGTGCCCGTCTGGAAGCTCGTAGCGGATCACCTCGCCAG
CTCGTCGGTCACGCTTCGACAGACGGAAAACGGCCACGTCCATGATGCTGCGACTATCGCGGGTGCCCAC
GTCATAGAGCATCGGAACGAAAAAATCTGGTTGCTCGTCGCCCTTGGGCGGCTTCCTAATCGACGGCGCA
CCGGCTGCCGGCGGTTGCCGGGATTCTTTGCGGATTCGATCAGCGGCCGCTTGCCACGATTCACCGGGGC
GTGCTTCTGCCTCGATGCGTTGCCGCTGGGCGGCCTGCGCGGCCTTCAACTTCTCCACCAGGTCATCACC
CAGCGCCGCGCCGATTTGTACCGGGCCGGATGGTTTGCGACCGCTCACGCCGATTCCTCGGGCTTGGGGG
TTCCAGTGCCATTGCAGGGCCGGCAGACAACCCAGCCGCTTACGCCTGGCCAACCGCCCGTTCCTCCACA
CATGGGGCATTCCACGGCGTCGGTGCCTGGTTGTTCTTGATTTTCCATGCCGCCTCCTTTAGCCGCTAAA
ATTCATCTACTCATTTATTCATTTGCTCATTTACTCTGGTAGCTGCGCGATGTATTCAGATAGCAGCTCG
GTAATGGTCTTGCCTTGGCGTACCGCGTACATCTTCAGCTTGGTGTGATCCTCCGCCGGCAACTGAAAGT
TGACCCGCTTCATGGCTGGCGTGTCTGCCAGGCTGGCCAACGTTGCAGCCTTGCTGCTGCGTGCGCTCGG
ACGGCCGGCACTTAGCGTGTTTGTGCTTTTGCTCATTTTCTCTTTACCTCATTAACTCAAATGAGTTTTG
ATTTAATTTCAGCGGCCAGCGCCTGGACCTCGCGGGCAGCGTCGCCCTCGGGTTCTGATTCAAGAACGGT
TGTGCCGGCGGCGGCAGTGCCTGGGTAGCTCACGCGCTGCGTGATACGGGACTCAAGAATGGGCAGCTCG
TACCCGGCCAGCGCCTCGGCAACCTCACCGCCGATGCGCGTGCCTTTGATCGCCCGCGACACGACAAAGG
CCGCTTGTAGCCTTCCATCCGTGACCTCAATGCGCTGCTTAACCAGCTCCACCAGGTCGGCGGTGGCCCA
TATGTCGTAAGGGCTTGGCTGCACCGGAATCAGCACGAAGTCGGCTGCCTTGATCGCGGACACAGCCAAG
TCCGCCGCCTGGGGCGCTCCGTCGATCACTACGAAGTCGCGCCGGCCGATGGCCTTCACGTCGCGGTCAA
TCGTCGGGCGGTCGATGCCGACAACGGTTAGCGGTTGATCTTCCCGCACGGCCGCCCAATCGCGGGCACT
GCCCTGGGGATCGGAATCGACTAACAGAACATCGGCCCCGGCGAGTTGCAGGGCGCGGGCTAGATGGGTT
GCGATGGTCGTCTTGCCTGACCCGCCTTTCTGGTTAAGTACAGCGATAACCTTCATGCGTTCCCCTTGCG
TATTTGTTTATTTACTCATCGCATCATATACGCAGCGACCGCATGACGCAAGCTGTTTTACTCAAATACA
CATCACCTTTTTAGACGGCGGCGCTCGGTTTCTTCAGCGGCCAAGCTGGCCGGCCAGGCCGCCAGCTTGG
CATCAGACAAACCGGCCAGGATTTCATGCAGCCGCACGGTTGAGACGTGCGCGGGCGGCTCGAACACGTA
CCCGGCCGCGATCATCTCCGCCTCGATCTCTTCGGTAATGAAAAACGGTTCGTCCTGGCCGTCCTGGTGC
GGTTTCATGCTTGTTCCTCTTGGCGTTCATTCTCGGCGGCCGCCAGGGCGTCGGCCTCGGTCAATGCGTC
CTCACGGAAGGCACCGCGCCGCCTGGCCTCGGTGGGCGTCACTTCCTCGCTGCGCTCAAGTGCGCGGTAC
AGGGTCGAGCGATGCACGCCAAGCAGTGCAGCCGCCTCTTTCACGGTGCGGCCTTCCTGGTCGATCAGCT
CGCGGGCGTGCGCGATCTGTGCCGGGGTGAGGGTAGGGCGGGGGCCAAACTTCACGCCTCGGGCCTTGGC
GGCCTCGCGCCCGCTCCGGGTGCGGTCGATGATTAGGGAACGCTCGAACTCGGCAATGCCGGCGAACACG
GTCAACACCATGCGGCCGGCCGGCGTGGTGGTGTCGGCCCACGGCTCTGCCAGGCTACGCAGGCCCGCGC
CGGCCTCCTGGATGCGCTCGGCAATGTCCAGTAGGTCGCGGGTGCTGCGGGCCAGGCGGTCTAGCCTGGT
CACTGTCACAACGTCGCCAGGGCGTAGGTGGTCAAGCATCCTGGCCAGCTCCGGGCGGTCGCGCCTGGTG
CCGGTGATCTTCTCGGAAAACAGCTTGGTGCAGCCGGCCGCGTGCAGTTCGGCCCGTTGGTTGGTCAAGT
CCTGGTCGTCGGTGCTGACGCGGGCATAGCCCAGCAGGCCAGCGGCGGCGCTCTTGTTCATGGCGTAATG
TCTCCGGTTCTAGTCGCAAGTATTCTACTTTATGCGACTAAAACACGCGACAAGAAAACGCCAGGAAAAG
GGCAGGGCGGCAGCCTGTCGCGTAACTTAGGACTTGTGCGACATGTCGTTTTCAGAAGACGGCTGCACTG
AACGTCAGAAGCCGACTGCACTATAGCAGCGGAGGGGTTGGATCAAAGTACTTTGATCCCGAGGGGAACC
CTGTGGTTGGCATGCACATACAAATGGACGAACGGATAAACCT
Features (pLannotate 1.2.2; 26 found; start..end, strand, type, name):
     54..78      -  misc_feature   RB T-DNA repeat: right border repeat from nopaline C58 T-DNA
    144..298     -  CDS            lacZα (fragment): LacZα fragment of β-galactosidase; lacZ fragment
    323..347     +  protein_bind   attB1: mutant version of attB; recombination site for the Gateway® BP reaction BP Clonase™
   2592..2616    -  protein_bind   attB2: mutant version of attB; recombination site for the Gateway® BP reaction BP Clonase™
   2648..3364    +  CDS            Citrine: Citrine is a basic (constitutively fluorescent) yellow fluorescent protein published in 2001, derived from Aequorea victoria. It has moderate acid sensitivity.
   3386..4102    +  CDS            Citrine: Citrine is a basic (constitutively fluorescent) yellow fluorescent protein published in 2001, derived from Aequorea victoria. It has moderate acid sensitivity.
   4124..4840    +  CDS            Citrine: Citrine is a basic (constitutively fluorescent) yellow fluorescent protein published in 2001, derived from Aequorea victoria. It has moderate acid sensitivity.
   4842..4897    -  misc_feature   MCS: pUC18/19 multiple cloning site
   4903..5155    +  terminator     NOS terminator: nopaline synthase terminator and poly(A) signal
   5210..5232    -  protein_bind   lac operator (fragment): The lac repressor binds to the lac operator to inhibit transcription in E. coli. This inhibition can be relieved by adding lactose or isopropyl-β-D-thiogalactopyranoside (IPTG). lac repressor encoded by lacI
   5236..5266    -  promoter       lac promoter: promoter for the E. coli lac operon
   5281..5302    -  protein_bind   CAP binding site: CAP binding activates transcription in the presence of cAMP. E. coli catabolite activator protein
   5387..5561    -  polyA_signal   CaMV poly(A) signal: cauliflower mosaic virus polyadenylation signal
   5602..6627    -  CDS            HygR: hygromycin B phosphotransferase confers resistance to hygromycin
   6694..7370    -  promoter       CaMV 35S promoter (enhanced): cauliflower mosaic virus 35S promoter with a duplicated enhancer region
   7565..7589    -  misc_feature   LB T-DNA repeat: left border repeat from nopaline C58 T-DNA
   7848..7871    +  promoter       Pc promoter (fragment): intI1 (promoter lies within the coding sequence); class 1 integron promoter
   8047..8103    +  CDS            GmR (fragment): gentamycin acetyltransferase; aacC1; confers resistance to gentamycin
   8114..8901    +  CDS            SmR (fragment): aminoglycoside adenylyltransferase (Murphy, 1985); aadA; confers resistance to spectinomycin and streptomycin
   9147..9735    +  rep_origin     ori: high-copy-number ColE1/pMB1/pBR322/pUC origin of replication
   9921..10061   -  misc_feature   bom: basis of mobility region from pBR322
  10163..10202   -  CDS            rop (fragment): Rop protein, which maintains plasmids at low copy number; rop
  10405..10599   -  rep_origin     pVS1 oriV: origin of replication for the Pseudomonas plasmid pVS1 (Heeb et al., 2000)
  10665..11738   -  CDS            pVS1 RepA: replication protein from the Pseudomonas plasmid pVS1 (Heeb et al., 2000)
  12167..12796   -  CDS            pVS1 StaA: stability protein from the Pseudomonas plasmid pVS1 (Heeb et al., 2000)
  13356..13757   -  CDS            Y4CG_SINFN (fragment): Protein inferred from homology: Swiss-Prot protein existence level 3. From Sinorhizobium fredii (strain NBRC 101917 / NGR234).
