[The description below was written by a language model from this plasmid's Addgene catalogue record and pLannotate feature annotations shown in this document.]
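Description:
pCBP60g-NLS-3xmCitrine is a plant binary (T-DNA) expression vector built on the Gateway-compatible pMpGWB123 backbone, designed as a transcriptional fluorescent reporter of plant responses to bacterial infection. It carries a ColE1/pBR322-type origin with a bom site for propagation in E. coli, plus the pVS1 oriV, RepA and StaA functions that support replication and stable maintenance in Agrobacterium. Bacterial selection is by spectinomycin through an aadA (SmR) gene. The catalogue lists the plasmid at about 14.0 kb, consistent with the 14,043 nt sequenced record.

Between the nopaline-type right and left T-DNA borders lie two units. The reporter unit consists of a roughly 2.2 kb insert from Arabidopsis thaliana CALMODULIN BINDING PROTEIN 60g (AT5G26920), flanked by attB1 and attB2 sites left from Gateway recombination. This is followed by three tandem Citrine coding sequences and a NOS terminator. The record gives CBP60g as the promoter and lists a nuclear localisation signal at the insert's C-terminal end. The plasmid name and stated purpose suggest that CBP60g regulatory sequence drives a nuclear-targeted triple mCitrine, although the feature table annotates neither the NLS nor the internal organisation of the insert. Concentrating a triple fluorophore in the nucleus gives a bright, compact signal that makes individual responding cells easy to score. The second unit, in the opposite orientation, is a hygromycin phosphotransferase gene under an enhanced CaMV 35S promoter with a CaMV poly(A) signal, for selecting transformed plants.

The construct is suited to Agrobacterium-mediated plant transformation to visualise where and when CBP60g expression is induced. The associated work concerns Arabidopsis leaf responses to Pseudomonas syringae infection.
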