Addgene plasmid #192521: pCBP60g-NLS-3xmCitrine
Purpose: Fluorescent reporter for plant responses to bacterial infection
Depositing lab: Gitta Coaker. Depositing organization: University of California, Davis. Publication: Single-cell profiling of Arabidopsis leaves to Pseudomonas syringae infection. Zhu J, Lolle S, Tang A, Guel B, Kvitko B, Cole B, Coaker G. Cell Rep. 2023 Jun 20;42(7):112676. doi: 10.1016/j.celrep.2023.112676. PubMed 37342910.
Backbone
  Vector backbone: pMpGWB123
  Backbone size w/o insert (bp): 13428
  Total vector size (bp): 14004
  Vector type: Plant Expression
  Selectable markers: Hygromycin
Growth in bacteria
  Bacterial resistance: Spectinomycin, 50 μg/mL
  Growth temperature: 37°C
  Growth strain: DH5alpha
  Copy number: Unknown
Gene/Insert
  Gene/Insert name: CALMODULIN BINDING PROTEIN 60g (alt name: CBP60g)
  Species: A. thaliana (mustard weed)
  Insert size (bp): 2183
  GenBank ID: AT5G26920
  Promoter: CBP60g
  Tag / fusion protein: NLS (C terminal on insert); 3xmCitrine (C terminal on backbone)
  Cloning method: Gateway Cloning
  Sequencing primers: 5′ TGTAAAACGACGGCCAGT
Terms and licenses: Academic/Nonprofit Terms; Industry Terms: Not Available to Industry
How to cite: pCBP60g-NLS-3xmCitrine was a gift from Gitta Coaker (Addgene plasmid # 192521 ; http://n2t.net/addgene:192521 ; RRID:Addgene_192521)
